Addgene plasmid #83254: 57F03_GAL80
Purpose: Expresses GAL80 under the control of 57F03 enhancer
Depositing lab: Leslie Vosshall. Depositing organization: Rockefeller University. Publication: A Taste Circuit that Regulates Ingestion by Integrating Food and Hunger Signals. Yapici N, Cohn R, Schusterreiter C, Ruta V, Vosshall LB. Cell. 2016 Apr 21;165(3):715-29. doi: 10.1016/j.cell.2016.02.061. Epub 2016 Mar 31. PubMed 27040496.
Backbone
  Vector backbone: pBPGAL80w
  Vector type: Insect Expression
Growth in bacteria
  Bacterial resistance: Ampicillin, 100 μg/mL
  Growth temperature: 37°C
  Growth strain: DH5alpha
  Copy number: High Copy
Gene/Insert
  Gene/Insert name: 57F03 enhancer
  Species: D. melanogaster (fly)
Terms and licenses: Academic/Nonprofit Terms; Industry Terms: Not Available to Industry
Depositor comments: Note: The 57F03 promoter was amplified from fly strain CS while the provided promoter sequence is from fly strain w1118. Therefore, there are some base changes between the provided full plasmid sequence and the actual plasmid (as seen in the Addgene quality control sequencing results) in the promoter region. The depositing laboratory is aware of these base changes; they do not affect plasmid fuction.
How to cite: 57F03_GAL80 was a gift from Leslie Vosshall (Addgene plasmid # 83254 ; http://n2t.net/addgene:83254 ; RRID:Addgene_83254)
