[The description below was written by a language model from this plasmid's Addgene catalogue record and pLannotate feature annotations shown in this document.]
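Description:
57F03_GAL80 is a Drosophila transgenesis and insect expression plasmid built on the pBPGAL80w backbone, designed to express the yeast GAL80 protein in the pattern dictated by the 57F03 enhancer fragment from D. melanogaster. It is maintained in E. coli as a high-copy plasmid through a ColE1/pUC-type origin and is selected with ampicillin via the β-lactamase gene and its own promoter. For fly work, the vector carries a φC31 integrase attB site, which permits site-specific integration into a genomic attP landing site, and a mini-white eye-colour marker for identifying transformants.

The enhancer insert lies between Gateway attB1 and attB2 sites, roughly 2 kb apart, indicating that it was introduced by recombinational cloning. Downstream is a modified Drosophila myosin heavy chain intron, followed by the GAL80 coding sequence, a WPRE, and an SV40-derived 3′ region containing the small t intron and polyadenylation signal. The annotated T antigen fragments and NLS are simply part of that SV40 terminator segment. The intron and WPRE are elements commonly included to boost transcript processing and expression. The feature table does not annotate a core promoter between the enhancer and the intron, so its identity is not stated.

GAL80 binds GAL4 and blocks its transcriptional activation, so this construct serves to suppress GAL4-driven UAS transgene expression in cells where 57F03 is active, refining GAL4 patterns in neural circuit studies. The depositor notes that the enhancer was amplified from the CS strain whereas the supplied sequence reflects w1118, so some base differences exist in that region and are reported not to affect function.
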