Features (pLannotate 1.2.2; 18 found; start..end, strand, type, name):
     83..107     +  protein_bind   attB1: mutant version of attB; recombination site for the Gateway® BP reaction BP Clonase™
   2174..2198    -  protein_bind   attB2: mutant version of attB; recombination site for the Gateway® BP reaction BP Clonase™
   2380..2446    +  intron         Mhc intron: modified Drosophila myosin heavy chain intron 16 (Pfeiffer et al., 2010)
   2460..3764    +  CDS            GAL80: GAL80_YEAST - Experimental evidence at protein level: Swiss-Prot protein existence level 1. This protein is a negative regulator for the gene expression of the lactose/galactose metabolic genes. It binds to GAL4 and so blocks transcriptional activation by it, in the absence of an inducing sugar. From Saccharomyces cerevisiae (strain ATCC 204508 / S288c) (Baker's yeast).
   3774..4362    +  misc_feature   WPRE: woodchuck hepatitis virus posttranscriptional regulatory element
   4378..4452    +  CDS            small t antigen (fragment): SV40 (simian virus 40) small t antigen
   4454..4519    +  intron         small t intron: SV40 (simian virus 40) small t antigen intron
   4649..4669    +  CDS            SV40 NLS: nuclear localization signal of SV40 (simian virus 40) large T antigen
   4676..4810    +  CDS            LT_POVHA (fragment): Protein inferred from homology: Swiss-Prot protein existence level 3. Isoform large T antigen is a key early protein essential for both driving viral replication and inducing cellular transformation. Plays a role in viral genome replication by driving entry of quiescent cells into the cell cycle and by autoregulating the synthesis of viral early mRNA. Displays highly oncogenic activities by corrupting the host cellular checkpoint mechanisms that guard cell division and the transcription, replication, and repair of DNA. Participates in the modulation of cellular gene expression preceeding viral
   4835..4918    +  CDS            large T antigen (fragment): large T antigen from SV40 (simian virus 40)
   4941..5062    +  polyA_signal   SV40 poly(A) signal: SV40 polyadenylation signal
   5077..5096    -  misc_feature   MCS (fragment): pBluescript multiple cloning site
   5171..5326    -  CDS            YPB1_ECOLX (fragment): Protein predicted: Swiss-Prot protein existence level 4. From Escherichia coli.
   6099..8971    -  CDS            mini-white: Drosophila white gene eye color pigment; white; This is a modified version of the white gene lacking part of the first intron.
   9666..9735    -  protein_bind   attB: attB site for the φC31 integrase (Groth et al., 2000) phage φC31 integrase
   9822..10410   -  rep_origin     ori: high-copy-number ColE1/pMB1/pBR322/pUC origin of replication
  10581..11441   -  CDS            AmpR: β-lactamase; bla; confers resistance to ampicillin, carbenicillin, and related antibiotics
  11442..11546   -  promoter       AmpR promoter: bla
>Addgene plasmid #83254 | 57F03_GAL80 | depositor full sequence | sequence record 158318 | 57F03_GAL80 sequence 11577 bps
TAAGAAACCATTATTATCATGACATTAACCTATAAAAATAGGCGTATCACGAGGCCCTTTCGTCTTCAAG
AATTCGTTTATCACAAGTTTGTACAAAAAAGCAGGCTCCGAATTCGCCCTTCAAGGAACGAGTTGCGAAA
AGAGGCTGTTAGAATAAGTGGGATGTTCAAATCTAACCAACCAATATATGATATATTTTAATTCATAGAT
GTAAGAAGTTTTCAGAAAAGTTTTAAAAGAAATCGTTGGATTTAGGTATAAGGGAAGCAAGACTCTCCCG
ATAAGAAAGAACGGAACTTTTGGAATATATATTCTTTTGAAGAATTTTACTTTACTTAATCAACTTAAAA
CATTTAATAAATGTTTGCGTGTGTTATATGCTAATCGAAACGATGGTAGAGGACTTAACATAAGATGCGT
TCTACGTATAAAAGATATTCAGCTTCTTTTGAAGAAATCTAATAAATACTAAATAAATGGATAAAACTTT
CAATTGTTTTTTTGAAGTTTTTTTTTTATTGTTTTTTGATTAAATATAGTGCCGGTGGTGCCCTACCTAA
CTTTGCAGTTGACAACTTCCGTGGCGGTGCAGCACATAAGCTTTCATCCTTCACCCAAATCACCGACCGA
CGTTGATTGATGGGTTCGATTCATTTCCCCCAGTTCGACAAACAGTGGGTAGAAAGCTTTGCAGCTCCCC
GCTGCACATGAAAAGCTTTTCAAGCGGGGAAAACCATTCGACTCGTGCCAAATTCCAGAGACATTGCACG
CACTTTGACACCCATCAAGAGGCGTGTGCCGGGTTTTGGCCAATAACTGGGCAGGGGGGCGGCTATATCT
GGCCATATCCAGGTGGGGAGGGGTCGGCACACTTAGCGTTTGCCGGTGCTAAACGAGACGAAACGAAACA
AATGAATGAAAATATTATGTGGCCATAGAAAATGTCACTCGTCGACGGCGTGAAGCAACTAAAAAGCCCG
AACTGTCTTGAGAATCGCGAGGCGCATTCGGCCAAGTTGGTGGTTCTACCATGGCCTCTTGTGTTGTTGT
TGGCGCACAGTGGCTAATGTCCCGAGCCAACGTTGCTGCTCCATAGACACTATGAAATATTGTTGCCAAA
ATACACACACGAATGCGGCCCGAGACGGACCCGTAAATAAGACTGGAAGGTGCGCGAAATTTCGAATGGT
GGTGTCACTAAGTTGGGCTAAGTTGACGCCCTGTGCATCACAAGCTTACACAAAATATAGTTTAATTAAT
CTAAATTAGATTTGAATTGTAATTATTATTATTTGTTTACATTTCAATATACTTTAGTAAGATAAACAAA
GAACAATATTCTTACTTATAAGCTAACAAGTAAGCTGGCTGGACATTACTCATACGCACGGTGGCCTTCG
GTCATTTGGTATTATTGCATCATCTAATATTATTGCATCTTATTTTGGCTTTTAATTCCAAGATGTGTTG
TTTACATTATCGTGGTTTATTTAGGATTATGTGCATCACAAAGTCAAAATTCCCAACTAAGTGTTTTATA
AATGGGCCAAAGCAAACATTATTACAAGTTTTTGTTAATTAGCCTTTTTAATTACCCAAAAATTGCGTTG
TATTCGGAGCCATTGTGCTTAGTCTCTAACATCGGCTAGTCCCATCAAGATATCGCCGCTTTTCAAGATT
TAATTGAGCCGGCACGTTCGCTGGACGCTCGGTCATTACAACCATGTCGCTCACCTTCCGCGTTCATGTG
AGGGAAAAACAGCGACGCTTCGTCGCTGGCTTTCAGATACAGATACAAATCTGAATGAAATGTCGCCGCG
GCTTATCAGATAAGTTTGGAGCGCGCTGGAGTGCGGTTGCAGGCTGCTCTCGGGAATCAGAATTCGAATC
GAAATCAAATTAACTCGATAACTTATTGAAGAGAAGTCGGGCCCCCTAGAAAAACAGCCGGGAATACGGA
ATACTGAATACTGAATACGGTATACGGATCTCGACCTCGTCGGTAATTTGGTGCGTTTGCGTGCCAGTCG
AGTATCTGAATCTTAGAATCGAGTATCTAGCATTGCGAAGCGCGAGTCCAGACCTGTCCCTCCTCCGCCC
GGTCGCCTCCAATAAATTATTATAATTAAGCATAGTTGAGGGGACATCGAGTCGCAGCCGAAGGGCGAAT
TCGACCCAGCTTTCTTGTACAAAGTGGTGATAAACGGCCGGCCGAGCTCGCCCGGGGATCGAGCGCAGCG
GTATAAAAGGGCGCGGGGTGGCTGAGAGCATCAGTTGTGAATGAATGTTCGAGCCGAGCAGACGTGCCGC
TGCCTTCGTTAATATCCTTTGAATAAGCCAACTTTGAATCACAAGACGCATACCAAACGGTACCAAAAGG
TAGGTTCAACCACTGATGCCTAGGCACACCGAAACGACTAACCCTAATTCTTATCCTTTACTTCAGGCTA
GCAATCAAAATGGATTACAACAAAAGGAGTAGTGTGAGTACGGTGCCGAATGCTGCTCCCATTCGCGTGG
GCTTCGTGGGATTGAACGCGGCTAAGGGTTGGGCCATTAAAACGCATTATCCAGCCATACTGCAGCTGAG
CTCCCAGTTCCAAATAACAGCGCTTTATTCCCCCAAGATCGAGACGTCCATTGCGACAATTCAGAGGCTG
AAGTTGTCCAACGCCACAGCTTTCCCAACACTCGAGAGCTTCGCCTCGAGCTCCACGATCGATATGATTG
TGATCGCAATCCAGGTGGCTTCCCACTACGAGGTGGTAATGCCCCTGCTCGAGTTTTCGAAGAACAATCC
TAATCTGAAGTATTTGTTTGTGGAATGGGCACTGGCCTGCTCGCTCGATCAGGCGGAGTCGATCTATAAG
GCCGCTGCAGAGCGGGGCGTGCAAACAATAATCAGTCTGCAGGGACGAAAGAGCCCGTACATTTTGCGGG
CAAAAGAGCTTATCTCCCAGGGCTACATCGGCGATATAAATAGCATCGAGATTGCAGGTAACGGAGGTTG
GTACGGTTACGAGCGGCCGGTGAAAAGCCCGAAATACATTTACGAGATCGGAAACGGAGTTGATCTGGTG
ACCACCACGTTCGGTCACACGATAGATATATTGCAGTACATGACCAGTTCGTACTTCAGCCGTATCAATG
CCATGGTGTTTAACAACATTCCAGAACAGGAGCTCATTGATGAGAGGGGCAATCGCCTGGGCCAGCGGGT
CCCAAAGACTGTCCCAGATCATCTCTTGTTCCAGGGCACGCTGCTCAACGGAAATGTTCCTGTGTCCTGT
TCCTTTAAGGGAGGCAAGCCTACGAAAAAGTTCACCAAGAATCTGGTCATAGATATCCATGGTACAAAGG
GTGATCTGAAGCTGGAGGGTGACGCTGGATTTGCGGAAATCTCGAATCTCGTTCTGTATTATTCGGGCAC
CCGCGCCAATGATTTTCCCCTGGCCAATGGTCAGCAGGCACCCTTGGACCCCGGCTACGACGCAGGCAAG
GAGATTATGGAGGTGTATCACCTCCGAAACTACAACGCGATCGTTGGTAATATACACCGGCTCTACCAGA
GTATCAGCGATTTCCACTTCAACACCAAGAAAATCCCCGAGCTTCCATCGCAGTTCGTAATGCAAGGCTT
CGATTTCGAAGGCTTTCCCACCCTGATGGATGCCTTGATCTTGCATCGCCTGATTGAAAGTGTCTACAAG
TCGAATATGATGGGCAGTACCCTGAATGTTTCCAACATCTCCCACTACTCGCTTTAAAAGCTTAATCAAC
CTCTGGATTACAAAATTTGTGAAAGATTGACTGGTATTCTTAACTATGTTGCTCCTTTTACGCTATGTGG
ATACGCTGCTTTAATGCCTTTGTATCATGCTATTGCTTCCCGTATGGCTTTCATTTTCTCCTCCTTGTAT
AAATCCTGGTTGCTGTCTCTTTATGAGGAGTTGTGGCCCGTTGTCAGGCAACGTGGCGTGGTGTGCACTG
TGTTTGCTGACGCAACCCCCACTGGTTGGGGCATTGCCACCACCTGTCAGCTCCTTTCCGGGACTTTCGC
TTTCCCCCTCCCTATTGCCACGGCGGAACTCATCGCCGCCTGCCTTGCCCGCTGCTGGACAGGGGCTCGG
CTGTTGGGCACTGACAATTCCGTGGTGTTGTCGGGGAAATCATCGTCCTTTCCTTGGCTGCTCGCCTGTG
TTGCCACCTGGATTCTGCGCGGGACGTCCTTCTGCTACGTCCCTTCGGCCCTCAATCCAGCGGACCTTCC
TTCCCGCGGCCTGCTGCCGGCTCTGCGGCCTCTTCCGCGTCTTCGCCTTCGCCCTCAGACGAGTCGGATC
TCCCTTTGGGCCGCCTCCCCGCCTGAAGCTTCCTAGGGATCTTTGTGAAGGAACCTTACTTCTGTGGTGT
GACATAATTGGACAAACTACCTACAGAGATTTAAAGCTCTAAGGTAAATATAAAATTTTTAAGTGTATAA
TGTGTTAAACTACTGATTCTAATTGTTTGTGTATTTTAGATTCCAACCTATGGAACTGATGAATGGGAGC
AGTGGTGGAATGCCTTTAATGAGGAAAACCTGTTTTGCTCAGAAGAAATGCCATCTAGTGATGATGAGGC
TACTGCTGACTCTCAACATTCTACTCCTCCAAAAAAGAAGAGAAAGGTAGAAGACCCCAAGGACTTTCCT
TCAGAATTGCTAAGTTTTTTGAGTCATGCTGTGTTTAGTAATAGAACTCTTGCTTGCTTTGCTATTTACA
CCACAAAGGAAAAAGCTGCACTGCTATACAAGAAAATTATGGAAAAATATTTGATGTATAGTGCCTTGAC
TAGAGATCATAATCAGCCATACCACATTTGTAGAGGTTTTACTTGCTTTAAAAAACCTCCCACACCTCCC
CCTGAACCTGAAACATAAAATGAATGCAATTGTTGTTGTTAACTTGTTTATTGCAGCTTATAATGGTTAC
AAATAAAGCAATAGCATCACAAATTTCACAAATAAAGCATTTTTTTCACTGCATTCTAGTTGTGGTTTGT
CCAAACTCATCAATGTATCTTATCATGTCTACCGGTACTAGTTCTAGAGCGGCCGCTGGCCACGGGTGCG
CATGATCGTGCTCCTGTCGTTGAGGACCCGGCTAGGCTGGCGGGGTTGCCTTACTGGTTAGCAGAATGAA
TCACCGATACGCGAGCGAACGTGAAGCGACTGCTGCTGCAAAACGTCTGCGACCTGAGCAACAACATGAA
TGGTCTTCGGTTTCCGTGTTTCGTAAAGTCTGGAAACGCGGAAGTCAGCGCCCTGCACCATTATGTTCCG
GAGGCGCGCCCTAGTTCCAGTGAAATCCAAGCATTTTCTAAATTAAATGTATTCTTATTATTATAGTTGT
TATTTTTGATATATATAAACAACACTATTATGCCCACCATTTTTTTGAGATGCATCTACACAAGGAACAA
ACACTGGATGTCACTTTCAGTTCAAATTGTAACGCTAATCACTCCGAACAGGTCACAAAAAATTACCTTA
AAAAGTCATAATATTAAATTAGAATAAATATAGCTGTGAGGGAAATATATACAAATATATTGGAGCAAAT
AAATTGTACATACAAATATTTATTACTAATTTCTATTGAGACGAAATGAACCACTCGGAACCATTTGAGC
GAACCGAATCGCGCGGAACTAACGACAGTCGCTCCAAGGTCGTCGAACAAAAGGTGAATGTGTTGCGGAG
AGCGGGTGGGAGACAGCGAAAGAGCAACTACGAAACGTGGTGTGGTGGAGGTGAATTATGAAGAGGGCGC
GCGATTTGAAAAGTATGTATATAAAAAATATATCCCGGTGTTTTATGTAGCGATAAACGAGTTTTTGATG
TAAGGTATGCAGGTGTGTAAGTCTTTTGGTTAGAAGACAAATCCAAAGTCTACTTGTGGGGATGTTCGAA
GGGGAAATACTTGTATTCTATAGGTCATATCTTGTTTTTATTGGCACAAATATAATTACATTAGCTTTTT
GAGGGGGCAATAAACAGTAAACACGATGGTAATAATGGTAAAAAAAAAAAACAAGCAGTTATTTCGGATA
TATGTCGGCTACTCCTTGCGTCGGGCCCGAAGTCTTAGAGCCAGATATGCGAGCACCCGGAAGCTCACGA
TGAGAATGGCCAGACCCACGTAGTCCAGCGGCAGATCGGCGGCGGAGAAGTTAAGCGTCTCCAGGATGAC
CTTGCCCGAACTGGGGCACGTGGTGTTCGACGATGTGCAGCTAATTTCGCCCGGCTCCACGTCCGCCCAT
TGGTTAATCAGCAGACCCTCGTTGGCGTAACGGAACCATGAGAGGTACGACAACCATTTGAGGTATACTG
GCACCGAGCCCGAGTTCAAGAAGAAGCCGCCAAAGAGCAGGAATGGTATGATAACCGGCGGACCCACAGA
CAGCGCCATCGAGGTCGAGGAGCTGGCGCAGGATATTAGATATCCGAAGGACGTTGACACATTGGCCACC
AGAGTGACCAGCGCCAGGCAGTTGAAGAAGTGCAGCACTCCGGCCCGCAGTCCGATCATCGGATAGGCAA
TCGCCGTGAAGACCAGTGGCACTGTGAGAAAAAGCGGCAATTCGGCAATCGTTTTGCCCAGAAAGTATGT
GTCACAGCGATAAAGTCGACTTCGGGCCTCCCTCATAAAAACTGGCAGCTCTGAGGTGAACACCTAAATC
GAATCGATTCATTAGAAAGTTAGTAAATTATTGAAATGCAAATGTATTCTAAACATGACTTACATTTATC
GTGGCAAAGACGTTTTGAAAGGTCATGTTGGTCAGGAAGAGGAAGATGGCTCCGTTGATATTCATCACAC
CCACTTGCGTGAGTTGTTGGCCCAAAAAGATGAGGCCAATCAAGATGGCAACCATCTGCAAATTAAAATG
TTACTCGCATCTCATTAATATTCGCGAGTTAAATGAAATTTATTTATCTTCTGCAAAACTATAAACTATA
CATCTCATTGAAAAAAACTAAGAAGGGTGTGGAATCAGGCAATTCTATCTAAAATCTAGCGAATTTGTTT
CCAAGAATTGTAAGCGTTATATCATTTGTTTCCACTGGAACCACTCACCGTTGTCTGAATAAGTCGCACT
TTTACGAGGAGTGGTTCCTTGAGCACCGACAGCCAGGATCGCCACAGGACCGCCCGGAACTGCATGAACC
AGGTGGCCTTGTAGGTGTACCCATTCTCCGGCTGCTCCAGTGGCTTCTCCAGATTTTTGGTGGCCAACAA
CTGCTCCATATCCCGGGCTACTTTGCTAATGGCAAAATTGTCGCATATCTTGGCGATCCGATCACGGGAC
TCGATCTCCCGTCCGGGCACAACGGCCAACACCTGTACGTAAAAGTCCGCCGGATTGTAGTTGGTAGGAC
ACTGGGCACCCACGCTGGATAGGAGTTGAGATGTTATGTAATACTAGATACCCTTAATAAACACATCGAA
CTCACTAGGAAAAGAAGTCGACGGCTTCGCTGGGAGTGCCCAAGAAAGCTACCCTGCCCTCGGCCATCAG
AAGGATCTTGTCAAAGAGCTCAAACAGCTCGGAAGACGGCTGATGAATGGTCAGGATGACGGTCTTGCCC
TTCTGCGACAGCTTCTTCAGCACCTGGACGACGCTGTGGGCGGTAAAGGAGTCCAGTCCGGAGGTGGGCT
CATCGCAGATCAGAAGCGGCGGATCGGTTAGAGCCTCGGAGGCGAATGCCAGACGCTTCCTTTCTCCGCC
GGACAGACCTTTCACCCTGCCGGGCACACCGATGATCGTGTGCTGACATTTGCTGAGCGAAAGCTCCTGG
ATCACCTGATCCACGCGGGCCACTCGCTGCCGATAGGTCAGATGTCGTGGCATCCGCACCATGGCTTGGA
AAATCAGGTGTTCCCTGGCCGTTAGGGAGCCGATAAAGAGGTCATCCTGCTGGACATAGGCGCACCTGGC
CTGCATCTCCTTGGCGTCCACAGGTTGGCCATTGAGCAGTCGCATCCCGGATGGCGATACTTGGATGCCC
TGCGGCGATCGAAAGGCAAGGGCATTCAGCAGGGTCGTCTTTCCGGCACCGGAACTGCCCATCACGGCCA
AAAGTTCGCCCGGATAGGCCACGCCGCAAACTGAGTTTCAAATTGGTAATTGGACCCTTTATTAAGATTT
CACACAGATCAGCCGACTGCGAATAGAAACTCACCGTTCTTGAGCAAATGTTTCCTGGGCGCCGGTATGT
GTCGCTCGTTGCAGAATAGTCCGCGTGTCCGGTTGACCAGCTGCCGCCATCCGGAGCCCGGCTGATTGAC
CGCCCCAAAGATGTCCATATTGTGCCAGGCATAGGTGAGGTTCTCGGCTAGTTGGCCGCTCCCTGAACCG
GAGTCCTCCGGCGGACTGGGTGGCCGGAGCGTGCCGTAGTTTTTGGCCTGCCCGAAGCCCTGGTTAATGC
AGCTCTGCGAAGCCGCTCCGCTGTCACCCTGCAATGATAGGGGATCTCAAATATCAACTACTAGCGTTAT
GCTCATCTAACCCCGAACAAAAAGTACCCCGAAGTATCCTACGAAGTAGGTTTATACTTTTATTTATTTT
TTGTGCATCTAGGATCAGCTTAAAATATCTGGTTGTTATATTTTTTGTAAAAAAGAATATAGTCGAAAAT
GAATGCCTTTAGATGTCTTGATCATGATATGATCTCAAAAATTGTCTTATATAGCGAGAACAGCTACCAG
AATAATCTGTTTCGTGTCACTATTTGTTTGTGCAATTGCGGTTTGGGATTTTTGTGGGTCGCAGTTCTCA
CGCCGCATACAATTTGATGTTGCAATCGCAGTTCCTATAGATCAAGTGAACTTAAGATGTATGCACATGT
ACTACTCACATTGTTCAGATGCTCGGCAGATGGGTGTTTGCTGCCTCCGCGAATTAATAGCTCCTGATCC
TCTTGGCCCATTGCCGGGATTTTTCACACTTTCCCCTGCTTACCCACCCAAAACCAATCACCACCCCAAT
CACTCAAAAAACAAACAAAAATAAGAAGCGAGAGGAGTTTTGGCACAGCACTTTGTGTTTAATTGATGGC
GTAAACCGCTTGGAGCTTCGTCACGAAACCGCTGACAAAATGCAACTGAAGGCGGACATTGACGCTACGT
AACGCTACAAACGGTGGCGAAAGAGATAGCGGACGCAGCGGCGAAAGAGACGGCGATATTTCTGTGGACA
GAGAAGGAGGCAAACAGCGCTGACTTTGAGTGGAATGTCATTTTGAGTGAGAGGTAATCGAAAGAACCTG
GTACATCAAATACCCTTGGATCGAAGTAAATTTAAAACTGATCAGATAAGTTCAATGATATCCAGTGCAG
TAAAAAAAAAAAATGTTTTTTTTATCTACTTTCCGCAAAAATGGGTTTTATTAACTTACATACATACTAG
GCGCGCCCATATGTTCGGCTTGTCGACATGCCCGCCGTGACCGTCGAGAACCCGCTGACGCTGCCCCGCG
TATCCGCACCCGCCGACGCCGTCGCACGTCCCGTGCTCACCGTGACCACCGCGCCCAGCGGTTTCGAGGG
CGAGGGCTTCCCGGTGCGCCGCGCGTTCGCCGGGATCAACTACCGCCACCTCGACCCGTTCATCATGATG
GACCAGATGGGTGAGGTGGAGTACGCGCCCGGGGAGCCCAAGGGCACGCCCTGGCACCCGCACCGCGGCT
TCGAGACCGTGACCTACATCGTCGACGGTAACATGTGAGCAAAAGGCCAGCAAAAGGCCAGGAACCGTAA
AAAGGCCGCGTTGCTGGCGTTTTTCCATAGGCTCCGCCCCCCTGACGAGCATCACAAAAATCGACGCTCA
AGTCAGAGGTGGCGAAACCCGACAGGACTATAAAGATACCAGGCGTTTCCCCCTGGAAGCTCCCTCGTGC
GCTCTCCTGTTCCGACCCTGCCGCTTACCGGATACCTGTCCGCCTTTCTCCCTTCGGGAAGCGTGGCGCT
TTCTCATAGCTCACGCTGTAGGTATCTCAGTTCGGTGTAGGTCGTTCGCTCCAAGCTGGGCTGTGTGCAC
GAACCCCCCGTTCAGCCCGACCGCTGCGCCTTATCCGGTAACTATCGTCTTGAGTCCAACCCGGTAAGAC
ACGACTTATCGCCACTGGCAGCAGCCACTGGTAACAGGATTAGCAGAGCGAGGTATGTAGGCGGTGCTAC
AGAGTTCTTGAAGTGGTGGCCTAACTACGGCTACACTAGAAGAACAGTATTTGGTATCTGCGCTCTGCTG
AAGCCAGTTACCTTCGGAAAAAGAGTTGGTAGCTCTTGATCCGGCAAACAAACCACCGCTGGTAGCGGTG
GTTTTTTTGTTTGCAAGCAGCAGATTACGCGCAGAAAAAAAGGATCTCAAGAAGATCCTTTGATCTTTTC
TACGGGGTCTGACGCTCAGTGGAACGAAAACTCACGTTAAGGGATTTTGGTCATGAGATTATCAAAAAGG
ATCTTCACCTAGATCCTTTTAAATTAAAAATGAAGTTTTAAATCAATCTAAAGTATATATGAGTAAACTT
GGTCTGACAGTTACCAATGCTTAATCAGTGAGGCACCTATCTCAGCGATCTGTCTATTTCGTTCATCCAT
AGTTGCCTGACTCCCCGTCGTGTAGATAACTACGATACGGGAGGGCTTACCATCTGGCCCCAGTGCTGCA
ATGATACCGCGAGACCCACGCTCACCGGCTCCAGATTTATCAGCAATAAACCAGCCAGCCGGAAGGGCCG
AGCGCAGAAGTGGTCCTGCAACTTTATCCGCCTCCATCCAGTCTATTAATTGTTGCCGGGAAGCTAGAGT
AAGTAGTTCGCCAGTTAATAGTTTGCGCAACGTTGTTGCCATTGCTACAGGCATCGTGGTGTCACGCTCG
TCGTTTGGTATGGCTTCATTCAGCTCCGGTTCCCAACGATCAAGGCGAGTTACATGATCCCCCATGTTGT
GCAAAAAAGCGGTTAGCTCCTTCGGTCCTCCGATCGTTGTCAGAAGTAAGTTGGCCGCAGTGTTATCACT
CATGGTTATGGCAGCACTGCATAATTCTCTTACTGTCATGCCATCCGTAAGATGCTTTTCTGTGACTGGT
GAGTACTCAACCAAGTCATTCTGAGAATAGTGTATGCGGCGACCGAGTTGCTCTTGCCCGGCGTCAATAC
GGGATAATACCGCGCCACATAGCAGAACTTTAAAAGTGCTCATCATTGGAAAACGTTCTTCGGGGCGAAA
ACTCTCAAGGATCTTACCGCTGTTGAGATCCAGTTCGATGTAACCCACTCGTGCACCCAACTGATCTTCA
GCATCTTTTACTTTCACCAGCGTTTCTGGGTGAGCAAAAACAGGAAGGCAAAATGCCGCAAAAAAGGGAA
TAAGGGCGACACGGAAATGTTGAATACTCATACTCTTCCTTTTTCAATATTATTGAAGCATTTATCAGGG
TTATTGTCTCATGAGCGGATACATATTTGAATGTATTTAGAAAAATAAACAAATAGGGGTTCCGCGCACA
TTTCCCCGAAAAGTGCCACCTGACGTC
