>Addgene plasmid #83254 | 57F03_GAL80 | addgene partial sequence | sequence record 160357 | pBRforEco 5'-AATAGGCGTATCACGAGGC-3'
GAATTCGTTTATCACAAGTTTGTACAAAAAAGCAGGCTCCGAATTCGCCCTTCAAGGAACGAGTTGCGAA
AAGAGGCTGTTAGAATAAGTGGGATGTTCAAATCTAACCAACCAATATATGATATATTTTAATTCATAGA
TGTAAGAAGTTTTCAGAAAAGTTTTAAAAGAAATCGTTGGATTTAGGTATAAGGGAAGCAAGACTCTCCC
GATAAGAAAGAACGGAACTTTTGGAATATATATTCTTTTGAAGAATTTTACTTTACTTAATCAACTTAAA
ACATTTAATAAATGTTTGCGTGTGTTATATGCTAATCGAAACGAAGGTAGAAGTAATAACATAAGATGCG
TTCTACGTATAAAAGATATTCAGCTTCTTTTGAAGAAATCTAATAAATACTAAATAAATGGATAAAACTT
TCAATTGTTTTTTTGATGTTTTTTTTTTTGTTTTTTGATTAAATATAGTGCCGGTGGTGCCCTACCTAAC
TTTGCAGTTAACAACTTCCGTGGCGGTGCAGCACATAAGCTTTCATCCTTCACCCAAATCACCGACCGAC
GTTGATTGATGGGGTTTTCCTTGCTGTTCACCCGCTTTTCATTTCCCCCAGTTCGACAAACAGTGGGTGG
AAAGCTTTGCAGCTCCCCGCTGCACATGAAAAGCTTTTCAAGCGGGGAAAACCATTCGACTCGTGCCAAA
TTCCAGAGGCATTGCACGCACTTTGACACCCATCAAGAGGCGTGTGCCGGGTTTTGGCCAATAACTGGGC
AGGGGGGCGGCTATATCTGGCCATATCCAGGTGGGGAGGGGTCGGCACACTTAGCGTTTGCCGGTGCTAA
ACGAGACGAAACGAAACAAATGAATGAAAATATTATGTGGCCATAGAAAATGTCACTCGTCGACGGCGTG
AAGCAACTAAAAAGCCCGAACTGTCTTGAGAATCGCGAGGCGCATTCGGCCAAGTTAGTGGTTCTACCAT
GGCCTGTTGTGTTGTTGTTGGCGCACAGTGGCTAATGT
