>Addgene plasmid #83254 | 57F03_GAL80 | addgene partial sequence | sequence record 160359 | DSCP-F 5'-GAGCTCGCCCGGGGATC-3'
GGGTGGCTGAGAGCATCAGTTGTGAATGAATGTTCGAGCCGAGCAGACGTGCCGCTGCCTTCGTTAATAT
CCTTTGAATAAGCCAACTTTGAATCACAAGACGCATACCAAACGGTACCAAAAGGTAGGTTCAACCACTG
ATGCCTAGGCACACCGAAACGACTAACCCTAATTCTTATCCTTTACTTCAGGCTAGCAATCAAAATGGAT
TACAACAAAAGGAGTAGTGTGAGTACGGTGCCGAATGCTGCTCCCATTCGCGTGGGCTTCGTGGGATTGA
ACGCGGCTAAGGGTTGGGCCATTAAAACGCATTATCCAGCCATACTGCAGCTGAGCTCCCAGTTCCAAAT
AACAGCGCTTTATTCCCCCAAGATCGAGACGTCCATTGCGACAATTCAGAGGCTGAAGTTGTCCAACGCC
ACAGCTTTCCCAACACTCGAGAGCTTCGCCTCGAGCTCCACGATCGATATGATTGTGATCGCAATCCAGG
TGGCTTCCCACTACGAGGTGGTAATGCCCCTGCTCGAGTTTTCGAAGAACAATCCTAATCTGAAGTATTT
GTTTGTGGAATGGGCACTGGCCTGCTCGCTCGATCAGGCGGAGTCGATCTATAAGGCCGCTGCAGAGCGG
GGCGTGCAAACAATAATCAGTCTGCAGGGACGAAAGAGCCCGTACATTTTGCGGGCAAAAGAGCTTATCT
CCCAGGGCTACATCGGCGATATAAATAGCATCGAGATTGCAGGTAACGGAGGTTGGTACGGTTACGAGCG
GCCGGTGAAAAGCCCGAAATACATTTACGAGATCGGAAACGGAGTTGATCTGGTGACCACCACGTTCGGT
CACACGATAGATATATTGCAGTACATGACCAGTTCGTACTTCAGCCGTATCAATGCCATGGTGTTTAACA
ACATTCCAGAACAGGAGCTCATTGATGAGAGGGGCAATCGCCTGGGCCAGCGGGTCCCAAAGACTGTCCC
AGATCATCTCTTGTTC
