>Addgene plasmid #83254 | 57F03_GAL80 | addgene partial sequence | sequence record 160389 | SV40-splice-R2 5'-CACAAACAATTAGAATCAGTAG-3'
ACTTAAAAATTTTATATTTACCTTAGAGCTTTAAATCTCTGTAGGTAGTTTGTCCAATTATGTCACACCA
CAGAAGTAAGGTTCCTTCACAAAGATCCCTAGGAAGCTTCAGGCGGGGAGGCGGCCCAAAGGGAGATCCG
ACTCGTCTGAGGGCGAAGGCGAAGACGCGGAAGAGGCCGCAGAGCCGGCAGCAGGCCGCGGGAAGGAAGG
TCCGCTGGATTGAGGGCCGAAGGGACGTAGCAGAAGGACGTCCCGCGCAGAATCCAGGTGGCAACACAGG
CGAGCAGCCAAGGAAAGGACGATGATTTCCCCGACAACACCACGGAATTGTCAGTGCCCAACAGCCGAGC
CCCTGTCCAGCAGCGGGCAAGGCAGGCGGCGATGAGTTCCGCCGTGGCAATAGGGAGGGGGAAAGCGAAA
GTCCCGGAAAGGAGCTGACAGGTGGTGGCAATGCCCCAACCAGTGGGGGTTGCGTCAGCAAACACAGTGC
ACACCACGCCACGTTGCCTGACAACGGGCCACAACTCCTCATAAAGAGACAGCAACCAGGATTTATACAA
GGAGGAGAAAATGAAAGCCATACGGGAAGCAATAGCATGATACAAAGGCATTAAAGCAGCGTATCCACAT
AGCGTAAAAGGAGCAACATAGTTAAGAATACCAGTCAATCTTTCACAAATTTTGTAATCCAGAGGTTGAT
TAAGCTTTTAAAGCGAGTAGTGGGAGATGTTGGAAACATTCAGGGTACTGCCCATCATATTCGACTTGTA
GACACTTTCAATCAGGCGATGCAAGATCAAGGCATCCATCAGGGTGGGAAAGCCTTCGAAATCGAAGCCT
TGCATTACGAACTGCGATGGAAGCTCGGGGATTTTCTTGGTGTTGAAGTGGAAATCGCTGATACTCTGGT
AGAGCCGGTGTATATTACCAACGATCGCGTTGTAGTTTCGGAGGTGATACACCTCC
